Addgene plasmid #216074: AA271
Purpose: Fragmid fragment: (CROPseq) guide expression; UMI-compatible
Depositing lab: John Doench. Depositing organization: Broad Institute. Publication: Modular vector assembly enables rapid assessment of emerging CRISPR technologies. McGee AV, Liu YV, Griffith AL, Szegletes ZM, Wen B, Kraus C, Miller NW, Steger RJ, Escude Velasco B, Bosch JA, Zirin JD, Viswanatha R, Sontheimer EJ, Goodale A, Greene MA, Green TM, Doench JG. Cell Genom. 2024 Mar 13;4(3):100519. doi: 10.1016/j.xgen.2024.100519. PubMed 38484704.
Backbone
  Vector backbone: pUC57-Kan
  Vector type: Fragment
Growth in bacteria
  Bacterial resistance: Kanamycin, 50 μg/mL
  Growth temperature: 37°C
  Growth strain: DH5alpha
  Copy number: Unknown
Gene/Insert
  Gene/Insert name: WPRE_v1; U6_v1; BsmBI_v0; BsmBI_v5; trRNA_v6 [Sp]; 3'LTR; bGHpolyA_v1
  Species: Streptococcus pyogenes
  Cloning method: Unknown
Resource information
  A portion of this plasmid was derived from a plasmid made by: Genscript ID: U1569HC140-10
Terms and licenses: Academic/Nonprofit Terms; Industry Terms: Not Available to Industry
Depositor comments: Please visit https://www.biorxiv.org/content/10.1101/2023.10.25.564061v1 for bioRxiv preprint.
How to cite: AA271 was a gift from John Doench (Addgene plasmid # 216074 ; http://n2t.net/addgene:216074 ; RRID:Addgene_216074)
