[The description below was written by a language model from this plasmid's Addgene catalogue record and pLannotate feature annotations shown in this document.]
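Description:
AA271 is a "Fragmid" fragment plasmid: a modular building block carried in the pUC57-Kan cloning backbone, not a finished expression vector. It is intended to be combined with other fragments from the same toolkit to assemble complete CRISPR vectors. The 4,155 nt plasmid is propagated in E. coli through a high-copy ColE1/pUC-type origin and selected with kanamycin via the aph(3')-Ia KanR gene. The remaining backbone annotations (lac promoter/operator, CAP site, and fragments of lacZα, lacI, rop and bom) are pUC-derived remnants with no role in the payload.

The insert supplies the 3' end of a CROP-seq-style lentiviral vector. It begins with a WPRE, which enhances expression of an upstream transcript. This is followed by a self-inactivating HIV-1 3' LTR that is interrupted by a guide expression cassette, so the annotation software splits the LTR into a short ΔU3 fragment before the cassette and an LTR segment, labelled as a truncated 5' LTR, after it. The cassette consists of the human U6 RNA polymerase III promoter, a pair of BsmBI sites listed in the record (presumably the Type IIS entry point for guide spacers), and a Streptococcus pyogenes tracrRNA scaffold variant (trRNA_v6). A bGH polyadenylation signal lies downstream of the LTR.

Placing the U6-guide unit inside the 3' LTR is the defining CROP-seq feature. The cassette is copied to the 5' LTR during reverse transcription, and the guide is also included in a polyadenylated Pol II transcript, which allows guide identity to be read in single-cell RNA-seq. The record describes the fragment as UMI-compatible but does not detail how this is implemented. The short Rev and SV40 promoter hits are probably incidental annotation matches.
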