Features (pLannotate 1.2.2; 17 found; start..end, strand, type, name):
     23..611     +  misc_feature   WPRE: woodchuck hepatitis virus posttranscriptional regulatory element
    626..660     +  LTR            3' LTR (ΔU3) (fragment): self-inactivating 3' long terminal repeat (LTR) from HIV-1
    680..706     +  CDS            Rev (fragment): human immunodeficiency virus 1 (HIV-1) Rev protein; rev; enhances nuclear export of unspliced and incompletely spliced viral mRNAs
    710..950     +  promoter       U6 promoter: RNA polymerase III promoter for human U6 snRNA
    995..1055    +  misc_RNA       gRNA scaffold (fragment): guide RNA scaffold for the Streptococcus pyogenes CRISPR/Cas9 system
   1108..1288    +  LTR            5' LTR (truncated): truncated 5' long terminal repeat (LTR) from HIV-1
   1320..1431    +  polyA_signal   bGH poly(A) signal: bovine growth hormone polyadenylation signal
   1548..1567    +  promoter       SV40 promoter (fragment): SV40 enhancer and early promoter
   1668..1684    -  protein_bind   lac operator: The lac repressor binds to the lac operator to inhibit transcription in E. coli. This inhibition can be relieved by adding lactose or isopropyl-β-D-thiogalactopyranoside (IPTG). lac repressor encoded by lacI
   1692..1722    -  promoter       lac promoter: promoter for the E. coli lac operon
   1737..1758    -  protein_bind   CAP binding site: CAP binding activates transcription in the presence of cAMP. E. coli catabolite activator protein
   1771..1863    -  CDS            lacI (fragment): lac repressor; lacI; The lac repressor binds to the lac operator to inhibit transcription in E. coli. This inhibition can be relieved by adding lactose or isopropyl-β-D-thiogalactopyranoside (IPTG).
   2046..2634    -  rep_origin     ori: high-copy-number ColE1/pMB1/pBR322/pUC origin of replication
   2812..3621    -  CDS            KanR: aminoglycoside phosphotransferase; aph(3')-Ia; confers resistance to kanamycin in bacteria or G418 (Geneticin®) in eukaryotes
   3728..3769    +  CDS            rop (fragment): Rop protein, which maintains plasmids at low copy number; rop
   3871..3970    +  misc_feature   bom (fragment): basis of mobility region from pBR322
   3976..4133    -  CDS            lacZα (fragment): LacZα fragment of β-galactosidase; lacZ fragment
>Addgene plasmid #216074 | AA271 | addgene full sequence | sequence record 431520 | Addgene NGS Result
ACATCTAGATGAAGACGGATTCAATCAACCTCTGGATTACAAAATTTGTGAAAGATTGACTGGTATTCTT
AACTATGTTGCTCCTTTTACGCTATGTGGATACGCTGCTTTAATGCCTTTGTATCATGCTATTGCTTCCC
GTATGGCTTTCATTTTCTCCTCCTTGTATAAATCCTGGTTGCTGTCTCTTTATGAGGAGTTGTGGCCCGT
TGTCAGGCAACGTGGCGTGGTGTGCACTGTGTTTGCTGACGCAACCCCCACTGGTTGGGGCATTGCCACC
ACCTGTCAGCTCCTTTCCGGGACTTTCGCTTTCCCCCTCCCTATTGCCACGGCGGAACTCATCGCCGCCT
GCCTTGCCCGCTGCTGGACAGGGGCTCGGCTGTTGGGCACTGACAATTCCGTGGTGTTGTCGGGGAAATC
ATCGTCCTTTCCTTGGCTGCTCGCCTGTGTTGCCACCTGGATTCTGCGCGGGACGTCCTTCTGCTACGTC
CCTTCGGCCCTCAATCCAGCGGACCTTCCTTCCCGCGGCCTGCTGCCGGCTCTGCGGCCTCTTCCGCGTC
CTCGCCTTCGCCCTCAGACGAGTCGGATCTCCCTTTGGGCCGCCTCCCCGCGTCGGCTAGCACACTGGAA
GGGCTAATTCACTCCCAACGAAGATAAGATTTCACCATTATCGTTTCAGACCCACCTCCCAACCCCGAGG
GGACCCAGAGAGGGCCTATTTCCCATGATTCCTTCATATTTGCATATACGATACAAGGCTGTTAGAGAGA
TAATTAGAATTAATTTGACTGTAAACACAAAGATATTAGTACAAAATACGTGACGTAGAAAGTAATAATT
TCTTGGGTAGTTTGCAGTTTTAAAATTATGTTTTAAAATGGACTATCATATGCTTACCGTAACTTGAAAG
TATTTCGATTTCTTGGCTTTATATATCTTGTGGAAAGGACGAAACACCGGAGACGCTTTTTTGTTTGAGA
GCTAGAAACGTCTCATAGCAAGTTCAAATAAGGCTAGTCCGTTATCAACTTGAAAAAGTGGCACCGAGTC
GGTGCTTTTTTAAGCTTGGCGTAACTAGATCTTGAGACACTGCTTTTTGCTTGTACTGGGTCTCTCTGGT
TAGACCAGATCTGAGCCTGGGAGCTCTCTGGCTAACTAGGGAACCCACTGCTTAAGCCTCAATAAAGCTT
GCCTTGAGTGCTTCAAGTAGTGTGTGCCCGTCTGTTGTGTGACTCTGGTAACTAGAGATCCCTCAGACCC
TTTTAGTCAGTGTGGAAAATCTCTAGCAGGGCCCGTTTAAACCCGCTGATCAGCCTCGACTGTGCCTTCT
AGTTGCCAGCCATCTGTTGTTTGCCCCTCCCCCGTGCCTTCCTTGACCCTGGAAGGTGCCACTCCCACTG
TCCTTTCCTAATAAAATGAGGAAATTGCATCGCATTGTCTGAGTAGGTGTCATTCTATTCTGGGGGGTGG
GGTGGGGCAGGACAGCAAGGGGGAGGATTGGGAAGATAATAGCAGGCATGCTGGGGATGCGGTGGGCTCT
ATGGCTTCTGAGGCGGAAAGAACCAGCGTCCAGTCTTCGGAACCAAATCGGATCCCGGGCCCGTCGACTG
CAGAGGCCTGCATGCAAGCTTGGTGTAATCATGGTCATAGCTGTTTCCTGTGTGAAATTGTTATCCGCTC
ACAATTCCACACAACATACGAGCCGGAAGCATAAAGTGTAAAGCCTGGGGTGCCTAATGAGTGAGCTAAC
TCACATTAATTGCGTTGCGCTCACTGCCCGCTTTCCAGTCGGGAAACCTGTCGTGCCAGCTGCATTAATG
AATCGGCCAACGCGCGGGGAGAGGCGGTTTGCGTATTGGGCGCTCTTCCGCTTCCTCGCTCACTGACTCG
CTGCGCTCGGTCGTTCGGCTGCGGCGAGCGGTATCAGCTCACTCAAAGGCGGTAATACGGTTATCCACAG
AATCAGGGGATAACGCAGGAAAGAACATGTGAGCAAAAGGCCAGCAAAAGGCCAGGAACCGTAAAAAGGC
CGCGTTGCTGGCGTTTTTCCATAGGCTCCGCCCCCCTGACGAGCATCACAAAAATCGACGCTCAAGTCAG
AGGTGGCGAAACCCGACAGGACTATAAAGATACCAGGCGTTTCCCCCTGGAAGCTCCCTCGTGCGCTCTC
CTGTTCCGACCCTGCCGCTTACCGGATACCTGTCCGCCTTTCTCCCTTCGGGAAGCGTGGCGCTTTCTCA
TAGCTCACGCTGTAGGTATCTCAGTTCGGTGTAGGTCGTTCGCTCCAAGCTGGGCTGTGTGCACGAACCC
CCCGTTCAGCCCGACCGCTGCGCCTTATCCGGTAACTATCGTCTTGAGTCCAACCCGGTAAGACACGACT
TATCGCCACTGGCAGCAGCCACTGGTAACAGGATTAGCAGAGCGAGGTATGTAGGCGGTGCTACAGAGTT
CTTGAAGTGGTGGCCTAACTACGGCTACACTAGAAGAACAGTATTTGGTATCTGCGCTCTGCTGAAGCCA
GTTACCTTCGGAAAAAGAGTTGGTAGCTCTTGATCCGGCAAACAAACCACCGCTGGTAGCGGTGGTTTTT
TTGTTTGCAAGCAGCAGATTACGCGCAGAAAAAAAGGATCTCAAGAAGATCCTTTGATCTTTTCTACGGG
GTCTGACGCTCAGTGGAACGAAAACTCACGTTAAGGGATTTTGGTCATGAGATTATCAAAAAGGATCTTC
ACCTAGATCCTTTTAAATTAAAAATGAAGTTTTAAATCAAGCCCAATCTGAATAATGTTACAACCAATTA
ACCAATTCTGATTAGAAAAACTCATCGAGCATCAAATGAAACTGCAATTTATTCATATCAGGATTATCAA
TACCATATTTTTGAAAAAGCCGTTTCTGTAATGAAGGAGAAAACTCACCGAGGCAGTTCCATAGGATGGC
AAGATCCTGGTATCGGTCTGCGATTCCGACTCGTCCAACATCAATACAACCTATTAATTTCCCCTCGTCA
AAAATAAGGTTATCAAGTGAGAAATCACCATGAGTGACGACTGAATCCGGTGAGAATGGCAAAAGTTTAT
GCATTTCTTTCCAGACTTGTTCAACAGGCCAGCCATTACGCTCGTCATCAAAATCACTCGCATCAACCAA
ACCGTTATTCATTCGTGATTGCGCCTGAGCGAGACGAAATACGCGATCGCTGTTAAAAGGACAATTACAA
ACAGGAATCGAATGCAACCGGCGCAGGAACACTGCCAGCGCATCAACAATATTTTCACCTGAATCAGGAT
ATTCTTCTAATACCTGGAATGCTGTTTTTCCGGGGATCGCAGTGGTGAGTAACCATGCATCATCAGGAGT
ACGGATAAAATGCTTGATGGTCGGAAGAGGCATAAATTCCGTCAGCCAGTTTAGTCTGACCATCTCATCT
GTAACATCATTGGCAACGCTACCTTTGCCATGTTTCAGAAACAACTCTGGCGCATCGGGCTTCCCATACA
AGCGATAGATTGTCGCACCTGATTGCCCGACATTATCGCGAGCCCATTTATACCCATATAAATCAGCATC
CATGTTGGAATTTAATCGCGGCCTCGACGTTTCCCGTTGAATATGGCTCATAACACCCCTTGTATTACTG
TTTATGTAAGCAGACAGTTTTATTGTTCATGATGATATATTTTTATCTTGTGCAATGTAACATCAGAGAT
TTTGAGACACGGGCCAGAGCTGCATCGCGCGTTTCGGTGATGACGGTGAAAACCTCTGACACATGCAGCT
CCCGGAGACGGTCACAGCTTGTCTGTAAGCGGATGCCGGGAGCAGACAAGCCCGTCAGGGCGCGTCAGCG
GGTGTTGGCGGGTGTCGGGGCTGGCTTAACTATGCGGCATCAGAGCAGATTGTACTGAGAGTGCACCATA
TGCGGTGTGAAATACCGCACAGATGCGTAAGGAGAAAATACCGCATCAGGCGCCATTCGCCATTCAGGCT
GCGCAACTGTTGGGAAGGGCGATCGGTGCGGGCCTCTTCGCTATTACGCCAGCTGGCGAAAGGGGGATGT
GCTGCAAGGCGATTAAGTTGGGTAACGCCAGGGTTTTCCCAGTCACGACGTTGTAAAACGACGGCCAGAG
AATTCGAGCTCGGTACCTCGCGAAT
